Addgene plasmid #139193: pcDNA3.1 Mfn2-HA S27A
Purpose: Expresses C-terminal HA tagged human Mfn2 S27A in mammalian cells
Depositing lab: Allan Weissman. Depositing organization: National Cancer Institute (NCI). Publication: Stress-induced phosphorylation and proteasomal degradation of mitofusin 2 facilitates mitochondrial fragmentation and apoptosis. Leboucher GP, Tsai YC, Yang M, Shaw KC, Zhou M, Veenstra TD, Glickman MH, Weissman AM. Mol Cell. 2012 Aug 24;47(4):547-57. doi: 10.1016/j.molcel.2012.05.041. Epub 2012 Jun 28. PubMed 22748923.
Backbone
  Vector backbone: pcDNA3.1
  Backbone manufacturer: Thermo Fisher Scientific
  Backbone size w/o insert (bp): 5428
  Total vector size (bp): 7766
  Vector type: Mammalian Expression
  Selectable markers: Neomycin (select with G418)
Growth in bacteria
  Bacterial resistance: Ampicillin, 100 μg/mL
  Growth temperature: 37°C
  Growth strain: DH5alpha
  Copy number: High Copy
Gene/Insert
  Gene/Insert name: MFN2 (alt name: Mitofusin 2)
  Species: H. sapiens (human)
  Insert size (bp): 2273
  Mutation: Serine 27 to Alanine
  GenBank ID: NM_014874
  Entrez Gene: MFN2 (a.k.a. CMT2A, CMT2A2, CMT2A2A, CMT2A2B, CPRP1, HMSN6A, HSG, MARF, MSL)
  Promoter: CMV promoter
  Tag / fusion protein: 3HA (C terminal on insert)
  Cloning method: Restriction Enzyme; 5′ cloning site BamHI (not destroyed); 3′ cloning site XhoI (not destroyed)
  Sequencing primers: 5′ T7 promoter primer; 3′ pCDNA3.1/BGH
Terms and licenses: Academic/Nonprofit Terms; Industry Terms: Not Available to Industry
How to cite: pcDNA3.1 Mfn2-HA S27A was a gift from Allan Weissman (Addgene plasmid # 139193 ; http://n2t.net/addgene:139193 ; RRID:Addgene_139193)
