[The description below was written by a language model from this plasmid's Addgene catalogue record and pLannotate feature annotations shown in this document.]
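Description:
pcDNA3.1 Mfn2-HA S27A is a 7,766 bp mammalian expression plasmid built on the pcDNA3.1 backbone, carrying human mitofusin 2 (MFN2) with a serine 27 to alanine substitution and a C-terminal triple HA epitope tag. It is maintained in E. coli as a high-copy plasmid through a ColE1/pUC-type origin and selected with ampicillin via the β-lactamase gene. An f1 origin is also present, which would allow single-stranded DNA production. For mammalian cells, a neomycin phosphotransferase cassette driven by the SV40 enhancer/early promoter and ended by the SV40 poly(A) signal permits G418 selection of stable transfectants. The short HIV-1 LTR, ble, lacI and bom hits in the automated annotation are small fragments and appear to be backbone remnants or incidental matches rather than functional elements.

The MFN2 coding sequence, inserted between BamHI and XhoI sites that remain intact, is transcribed from the CMV immediate early enhancer and promoter and runs directly into the 3xHA tag, with the bovine growth hormone poly(A) signal providing 3' end processing. A T7 promoter upstream and an oppositely oriented SP6 promoter downstream flank the insert and serve for in vitro transcription or as sequencing primer sites. MFN2 is a mitochondrial outer membrane GTPase that mediates mitochondrial clustering and fusion. Replacing serine 27 with alanine removes a potential phosphorylation site. The associated study concerns stress-induced phosphorylation and proteasomal degradation of mitofusin 2 during mitochondrial fragmentation and apoptosis. The construct therefore fits use as a non-phosphorylatable mutant for comparison with wild-type protein, with the HA tag enabling detection by immunoblotting, immunoprecipitation or immunofluorescence.
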