Features (pLannotate 1.2.2; 22 found; start..end, strand, type, name):
      1..380     +  enhancer       CMV enhancer: human cytomegalovirus immediate early enhancer
    381..584     +  promoter       CMV promoter: human cytomegalovirus (CMV) immediate early promoter
    580..613     +  LTR            5' LTR (truncated) (fragment): truncated 5' long terminal repeat (LTR) from HIV-1
    629..647     +  promoter       T7 promoter: promoter for bacteriophage T7 RNA polymerase
    679..2949    +  CDS            MFN2: MFN2_HUMAN - Also known as CPRP1, KIAA0214. Experimental evidence at protein level: Swiss-Prot protein existence level 1. Mitochondrial outer membrane GTPase that mediates mitochondrial clustering and fusion (PubMed:11181170, PubMed:11950885, PubMed:26214738, PubMed:28114303). Mitochondria are highly dynamic organelles, and their morphology is determined by the equilibrium between mitochondrial fusion and fission events (PubMed:28114303). Overexpression induces the formation of mitochondrial networks (PubMed:28114303). Membrane clustering requires GTPase activity and may involve a major rearra
   2956..3045    +  CDS            3xHA: three tandem HA epitope tags
   3085..3103    -  promoter       SP6 promoter: promoter for bacteriophage SP6 RNA polymerase
   3129..3353    +  polyA_signal   bGH poly(A) signal: bovine growth hormone polyadenylation signal
   3357..3378    +  promoter       SV40 promoter (fragment): SV40 enhancer and early promoter
   3399..3827    +  rep_origin     f1 ori (sequence partly withheld): f1 bacteriophage origin of replication; arrow indicates direction of (+) strand synthesis
   3841..4170    +  promoter       SV40 promoter: SV40 enhancer and early promoter
   4237..5028    +  CDS            neo: KKA2_KLEPN - Also known as kan, nptII. Experimental evidence at protein level: Swiss-Prot protein existence level 1. Resistance to kanamycin, neomycin, paromomycin, ribostamycin, butirosin and gentamicin B. From Klebsiella pneumoniae.
   5052..5210    +  CDS            ble (fragment): BLE_KLEPN - Experimental evidence at protein level: Swiss-Prot protein existence level 1. Binding protein with a strong affinity to the bleomycin family of antibiotics. Binds to CL990; an antimitotic-antibiotic compound. From Klebsiella pneumoniae.
   5205..5326    +  polyA_signal   SV40 poly(A) signal: SV40 polyadenylation signal
   5399..5415    -  protein_bind   lac operator: The lac repressor binds to the lac operator to inhibit transcription in E. coli. This inhibition can be relieved by adding lactose or isopropyl-β-D-thiogalactopyranoside (IPTG). lac repressor encoded by lacI
   5423..5453    -  promoter       lac promoter: promoter for the E. coli lac operon
   5468..5489    -  protein_bind   CAP binding site: CAP binding activates transcription in the presence of cAMP. E. coli catabolite activator protein
   5502..5594    -  CDS            lacI (fragment): lac repressor; lacI; The lac repressor binds to the lac operator to inhibit transcription in E. coli. This inhibition can be relieved by adding lactose or isopropyl-β-D-thiogalactopyranoside (IPTG).
   5777..6365    -  rep_origin     ori: high-copy-number ColE1/pMB1/pBR322/pUC origin of replication
   6536..7396    -  CDS            AmpR: β-lactamase; bla; confers resistance to ampicillin, carbenicillin, and related antibiotics
   7397..7501    -  promoter       AmpR promoter: bla
   7560..7612    -  misc_feature   bom (fragment): basis of mobility region from pBR322
>Addgene plasmid #139193 | pcDNA3.1 Mfn2-HA S27A | addgene full sequence | sequence record 275577 | Addgene NGS Result
GACATTGATTATTGACTAGTTATTAATAGTAATCAATTACGGGGTCATTAGTTCATAGCCCATATATGGA
GTTCCGCGTTACATAACTTACGGTAAATGGCCCGCCTGGCTGACCGCCCAACGACCCCCGCCCATTGACG
TCAATAATGACGTATGTTCCCATAGTAACGCCAATAGGGACTTTCCATTGACGTCAATGGGTGGAGTATT
TACGGTAAACTGCCCACTTGGCAGTACATCAAGTGTATCATATGCCAAGTACGCCCCCTATTGACGTCAA
TGACGGTAAATGGCCCGCCTGGCATTATGCCCAGTACATGACCTTATGGGACTTTCCTACTTGGCAGTAC
ATCTACGTATTAGTCATCGCTATTACCATGGTGATGCGGTTTTGGCAGTACATCAATGGGCGTGGATAGC
GGTTTGACTCACGGGGATTTCCAAGTCTCCACCCCATTGACGTCAATGGGAGTTTGTTTTGGCACCAAAA
TCAACGGGACTTTCCAAAATGTCGTAACAACTCCGCCCCATTGACGCAAATGGGCGGTAGGCGTGTACGG
TGGGAGGTCTATATAAGCAGAGCTCTCTGGCTAACTAGAGAACCCACTGCTTACTGGCTTATCGAAATTA
ATACGACTCACTATAGGGAGACCCAAGCTTGGTACCGAGCTCGGATCCATGTCCCTGCTCTTCTCTCGAT
GCAACTCTATCGTCACAGTCAAGAAAAATAAGAGACACATGGCTGAGGTGAATGCAGCCCCACTTAAGCA
CTTTGTCACTGCCAAGAAGAAGATCAATGGCATTTTTGAGCAGCTGGGGGCCTACATCCAGGAGAGCGCC
ACCTTCCTTGAAGACACGTACAGGAATGCAGAACTGGACCCCGTTACCACAGAAGAACAGGTTCTGGACG
TCAAAGGTTACCTATCCAAAGTGAGAGGCATCAGTGAGGTGCTGGCTCGGAGGCACATGAAAGTGGCTTT
TTTTGGCCGGACGAGCAATGGGAAGAGCACCGTGATCAATGCCATGCTCTGGGACAAAGTTCTGCCCTCT
GGGATTGGCCACACCACCAATTGCTTCCTGCGGGTAGAGGGCACAGATGGCCATGAGGCCTTTCTCCTTA
CCGAGGGCTCAGAGGAAAAGAGGAGTGCCAAGACTGTGAACCAGCTGGCCCATGCCCTCCACCAGGACAA
GCAGCTCCATGCCGGCAGCCTAGTGAGTGTGATGTGGCCCAACTCTAAGTGCCCACTTCTGAAGGATGAC
CTCGTTTTGATGGACAGCCCTGGTATTGATGTCACCACAGAGCTGGACAGCTGGATTGACAAGTTTTGTC
TGGATGCTGATGTGTTTGTGCTGGTGGCCAACTCAGAGTCCACCCTGATGCAGACGGAAAAGCACTTCTT
CCACAAGGTGAGTGAGCGTCTCTCCCGGCCAAACATCTTCATCCTGAACAACCGCTGGGATGCATCTGCC
TCAGAGCCCGAGTACATGGAGGAGGTGCGGCGGCAGCACATGGAGCGTTGTACCAGCTTCCTGGTGGATG
AGCTGGGCGTGGTGGATCGATCCCAGGCCGGGGACCGCATCTTCTTTGTGTCTGCTAAGGAGGTGCTCAA
CGCCAGGATTCAGAAAGCCCAGGGCATGCCTGAAGGAGGGGGCGCTCTCGCAGAAGGCTTTCAAGTGAGG
ATGTTTGAGTTTCAGAATTTTGAGAGGAGATTTGAGGAGTGCATCTCCCAGTCTGCAGTGAAGACCAAGT
TTGAGCAGCACACGGTCCGGGCCAAGCAGATTGCAGAGGCGGTTCGACTCATCATGGACTCCCTGCACAT
GGCGGCTCGGGAGCAGCAGGTTTACTGCGAGGAAATGCGTGAAGAGCGGCAAGACCGACTGAAATTTATT
GACAAACAGCTGGAGCTCTTGGCTCAAGACTATAAGCTGCGAATTAAGCAGATTACGGAGGAAGTGGAGA
GGCAGGTGTCGACTGCAATGGCCGAGGAGATCAGGCGCCTCTCTGTACTGGTGGACGATTACCAGATGGA
CTTCCACCCTTCTCCAGTAGTCCTCAAGGTTTATAAGAATGAGCTGCACCGCCACATAGAGGAAGGACTG
GGTCGAAACATGTCTGACCGCTGCTCCACGGCCATCACCAACTCCCTGCAGACCATGCAGCAGGACATGA
TAGATGGCTTGAAACCCCTCCTTCCTGTGTCTGTGCGGAGTCAGATAGACATGCTGGTCCCACGCCAGTG
CTTCTCCCTCAACTATGACCTAAACTGTGACAAGCTGTGTGCTGACTTCCAGGAAGACATTGAGTTCCAT
TTCTCTCTCGGATGGACCATGCTGGTGAATAGGTTCCTGGGCCCCAAGAACAGCCGTCGGGCCTTGATGG
GCTACAATGACCAGGTCCAGCGTCCCATCCCTCTGACGCCAGCCAACCCCAGCATGCCCCCACTGCCACA
GGGCTCGCTCACCCAGGAGGAGTTCATGGTTTCCATGGTTACCGGCCTGGCCTCCTTGACATCCAGGACC
TCCATGGGCATTCTTGTTGTTGGAGGAGTGGTGTGGAAGGCAGTGGGCTGGCGGCTCATTGCCCTCTCCT
TTGGGCTCTATGGCCTCCTCTACGTCTATGAGCGTCTGACCTGGACCACCAAGGCCAAGGAGAGGGCCTT
CAAGCGCCAGTTTGTGGAGCATGCCAGCGAGAAGCTGCAGCTTGTCATCAGCTACACTGGCTCCAACTGC
AGCCACCAAGTCCAGCAGGAACTGTCTGGGACCTTTGCTCATCTGTGTCAGCAAGTTGACGTCACCCGGG
AGAACCTGGAGCAGGAAATTGCCGCCATGAACAAGAAAATTGAGGTTCTTGACTCACTTCAGAGCAAAGC
AAAGCTGCTCAGGAATAAAGCCGGTTGGTTGGACAGTGAGCTCAACATGTTCACACACCAGTACCTGCAG
CCCAGCAGAGAATTCTACCCATACGATGTTCCTGACTATGCGGGCTATCCCTATGACGTCCCGGACTATG
CAGGATCCTATCCATATGACGTTCCAGATTACGCTGCTGGATCCTAACTCGAGCATGCATCTAGAGGGCC
CTATTCTATAGTGTCACCTAAATGCTAGAGCTCGCTGATCAGCCTCGACTGTGCCTTCTAGTTGCCAGCC
ATCTGTTGTTTGCCCCTCCCCCGTGCCTTCCTTGACCCTGGAAGGTGCCACTCCCACTGTCCTTTCCTAA
TAAAATGAGGAAATTGCATCGCATTGTCTGAGTAGGTGTCATTCTATTCTGGGGGGTGGGGTGGGGCAGG
ACAGCAAGGGGGAGGATTGGGAAGACAATAGCAGGCATGCTGGGGATGCGGTGGGCTCTATGGCTTCTGA
GGCGGAAAGAACCAGCTGGGGCTCTAGGGGGTATCCCC
[124 nt withheld, positions 3399-3522]
C
[91 nt withheld, positions 3524-3614]
A
[49 nt withheld, positions 3616-3664]
CCTTTGACGTTGGAGTCCACGTTCTTT
[37 nt withheld, positions 3692-3728]
ACCCTATCTCGGTCTATTCTTTTGATTTATAAGGGATTTTGCCGATTTCGGCCTATTGGTTAAAAAATGA
GCTGATTTAACAAAAATTTAACGCGAATTAATTCTGTGGAATGTGTGTCAGTTAGGGTGTGGAAAGTCCC
CAGGCTCCCCAGCAGGCAGAAGTATGCAAAGCATGCATCTCAATTAGTCAGCAACCAGGTGTGGAAAGTC
CCCAGGCTCCCCAGCAGGCAGAAGTATGCAAAGCATGCATCTCAATTAGTCAGCAACCATAGTCCCGCCC
CTAACTCCGCCCATCCCGCCCCTAACTCCGCCCAGTTCCGCCCATTCTCCGCCCCATGGCTGACTAATTT
TTTTTATTTATGCAGAGGCCGAGGCCGCCTCTGCCTCTGAGCTATTCCAGAAGTAGTGAGGAGGCTTTTT
TGGAGGCCTAGGCTTTTGCAAAAAGCTCCCGGGAGCTTGTATATCCATTTTCGGATCTGATCAAGAGACA
GGATGAGGATCGTTTCGCATGATTGAACAAGATGGATTGCACGCAGGTTCTCCGGCCGCTTGGGTGGAGA
GGCTATTCGGCTATGACTGGGCACAACAGACAATCGGCTGCTCTGATGCCGCCGTGTTCCGGCTGTCAGC
GCAGGGGCGCCCGGTTCTTTTTGTCAAGACCGACCTGTCCGGTGCCCTGAATGAACTGCAGGACGAGGCA
GCGCGGCTATCGTGGCTGGCCACGACGGGCGTTCCTTGCGCAGCTGTGCTCGACGTTGTCACTGAAGCGG
GAAGGGACTGGCTGCTATTGGGCGAAGTGCCGGGGCAGGATCTCCTGTCATCTCACCTTGCTCCTGCCGA
GAAAGTATCCATCATGGCTGATGCAATGCGGCGGCTGCATACGCTTGATCCGGCTACCTGCCCATTCGAC
CACCAAGCGAAACATCGCATCGAGCGAGCACGTACTCGGATGGAAGCCGGTCTTGTCGATCAGGATGATC
TGGACGAAGAGCATCAGGGGCTCGCGCCAGCCGAACTGTTCGCCAGGCTCAAGGCGCGCATGCCCGACGG
CGAGGATCTCGTCGTGACCCATGGCGATGCCTGCTTGCCGAATATCATGGTGGAAAATGGCCGCTTTTCT
GGATTCATCGACTGTGGCCGGCTGGGTGTGGCGGACCGCTATCAGGACATAGCGTTGGCTACCCGTGATA
TTGCTGAAGAGCTTGGCGGCGAATGGGCTGACCGCTTCCTCGTGCTTTACGGTATCGCCGCTCCCGATTC
GCAGCGCATCGCCTTCTATCGCCTTCTTGACGAGTTCTTCTGAGCGGGACTCTGGGGTTCGAAATGACCG
ACCAAGCGACGCCCAACCTGCCATCACGAGATTTCGATTCCACCGCCGCCTTCTATGAAAGGTTGGGCTT
CGGAATCGTTTTCCGGGACGCCGGCTGGATGATCCTCCAGCGCGGGGATCTCATGCTGGAGTTCTTCGCC
CACCCCAACTTGTTTATTGCAGCTTATAATGGTTACAAATAAAGCAATAGCATCACAAATTTCACAAATA
AAGCATTTTTTTCACTGCATTCTAGTTGTGGTTTGTCCAAACTCATCAATGTATCTTATCATGTCTGTAT
ACCGTCGACCTCTAGCTAGAGCTTGGCGTAATCATGGTCATAGCTGTTTCCTGTGTGAAATTGTTATCCG
CTCACAATTCCACACAACATACGAGCCGGAAGCATAAAGTGTAAAGCCTGGGGTGCCTAATGAGTGAGCT
AACTCACATTAATTGCGTTGCGCTCACTGCCCGCTTTCCAGTCGGGAAACCTGTCGTGCCAGCTGCATTA
ATGAATCGGCCAACGCGCGGGGAGAGGCGGTTTGCGTATTGGGCGCTCTTCCGCTTCCTCGCTCACTGAC
TCGCTGCGCTCGGTCGTTCGGCTGCGGCGAGCGGTATCAGCTCACTCAAAGGCGGTAATACGGTTATCCA
CAGAATCAGGGGATAACGCAGGAAAGAACATGTGAGCAAAAGGCCAGCAAAAGGCCAGGAACCGTAAAAA
GGCCGCGTTGCTGGCGTTTTTCCATAGGCTCCGCCCCCCTGACGAGCATCACAAAAATCGACGCTCAAGT
CAGAGGTGGCGAAACCCGACAGGACTATAAAGATACCAGGCGTTTCCCCCTGGAAGCTCCCTCGTGCGCT
CTCCTGTTCCGACCCTGCCGCTTACCGGATACCTGTCCGCCTTTCTCCCTTCGGGAAGCGTGGCGCTTTC
TCATAGCTCACGCTGTAGGTATCTCAGTTCGGTGTAGGTCGTTCGCTCCAAGCTGGGCTGTGTGCACGAA
CCCCCCGTTCAGCCCGACCGCTGCGCCTTATCCGGTAACTATCGTCTTGAGTCCAACCCGGTAAGACACG
ACTTATCGCCACTGGCAGCAGCCACTGGTAACAGGATTAGCAGAGCGAGGTATGTAGGCGGTGCTACAGA
GTTCTTGAAGTGGTGGCCTAACTACGGCTACACTAGAAGAACAGTATTTGGTATCTGCGCTCTGCTGAAG
CCAGTTACCTTCGGAAAAAGAGTTGGTAGCTCTTGATCCGGCAAACAAACCACCGCTGGTAGCGGTGGTT
TTTTTGTTTGCAAGCAGCAGATTACGCGCAGAAAAAAAGGATCTCAAGAAGATCCTTTGATCTTTTCTAC
GGGGTCTGACGCTCAGTGGAACGAAAACTCACGTTAAGGGATTTTGGTCATGAGATTATCAAAAAGGATC
TTCACCTAGATCCTTTTAAATTAAAAATGAAGTTTTAAATCAATCTAAAGTATATATGAGTAAACTTGGT
CTGACAGTTACCAATGCTTAATCAGTGAGGCACCTATCTCAGCGATCTGTCTATTTCGTTCATCCATAGT
TGCCTGACTCCCCGTCGTGTAGATAACTACGATACGGGAGGGCTTACCATCTGGCCCCAGTGCTGCAATG
ATACCGCGAGACCCACGCTCACCGGCTCCAGATTTATCAGCAATAAACCAGCCAGCCGGAAGGGCCGAGC
GCAGAAGTGGTCCTGCAACTTTATCCGCCTCCATCCAGTCTATTAATTGTTGCCGGGAAGCTAGAGTAAG
TAGTTCGCCAGTTAATAGTTTGCGCAACGTTGTTGCCATTGCTACAGGCATCGTGGTGTCACGCTCGTCG
TTTGGTATGGCTTCATTCAGCTCCGGTTCCCAACGATCAAGGCGAGTTACATGATCCCCCATGTTGTGCA
AAAAAGCGGTTAGCTCCTTCGGTCCTCCGATCGTTGTCAGAAGTAAGTTGGCCGCAGTGTTATCACTCAT
GGTTATGGCAGCACTGCATAATTCTCTTACTGTCATGCCATCCGTAAGATGCTTTTCTGTGACTGGTGAG
TACTCAACCAAGTCATTCTGAGAATAGTGTATGCGGCGACCGAGTTGCTCTTGCCCGGCGTCAATACGGG
ATAATACCGCGCCACATAGCAGAACTTTAAAAGTGCTCATCATTGGAAAACGTTCTTCGGGGCGAAAACT
CTCAAGGATCTTACCGCTGTTGAGATCCAGTTCGATGTAACCCACTCGTGCACCCAACTGATCTTCAGCA
TCTTTTACTTTCACCAGCGTTTCTGGGTGAGCAAAAACAGGAAGGCAAAATGCCGCAAAAAAGGGAATAA
GGGCGACACGGAAATGTTGAATACTCATACTCTTCCTTTTTCAATATTATTGAAGCATTTATCAGGGTTA
TTGTCTCATGAGCGGATACATATTTGAATGTATTTAGAAAAATAAACAAATAGGGGTTCCGCGCACATTT
CCCCGAAAAGTGCCACCTGACGTCGACGGATCGGGAGATCTCCCGATCCCCTATGGTGCACTCTCAGTAC
AATCTGCTCTGATGCCGCATAGTTAAGCCAGTATCTGCTCCCTGCTTGTGTGTTGGAGGTCGCTGAGTAG
TGCGCGAGCAAAATTTAAGCTACAACAAGGCAAGGCTTGACCGACAATTGCATGAAGAATCTGCTTAGGG
TTAGGCGTTTTGCGCTGCTTCGCGATGTACGGGCCAGATATACGCGTT
